Addgene plasmid #224731: pcDNA3.1-HA-GTSE1-S599A
Purpose: For expression of HA-tagged GTSE1 protein with S599A mutation
Depositing lab: Michele Pagano. Depositing organization: NYU Grossman School of Medicine. Publication: Stabilization of GTSE1 by cyclin D1-CDK4/6-mediated phosphorylation promotes cell proliferation: relevance in cancer prognosis. Garcia-Vazquez N, Gonzalez-Robles TJ, Lane E, Spasskaya D, Zhang Q, Kerzhnerman M, Jeong Y, Collu M, Simoneschi D, Ruggles KV, Rona G, Kaisari S, Pagano M. bioRxiv [Preprint]. 2025 Jan 23:2024.06.26.600797. doi: 10.1101/2024.06.26.600797. PubMed 38979260.
Backbone
  Vector backbone: pcDNA3.1
  Vector type: Mammalian Expression
Growth in bacteria
  Bacterial resistance: Ampicillin, 100 μg/mL
  Growth temperature: 37°C
  Growth strain: NEB Stable
  Copy number: Unknown
Gene/Insert
  Gene/Insert name: GTSE1 (alt name: B99)
  Species: H. sapiens (human)
  Insert size (bp): 2200
  Mutation: Serine 599 to Alanine
  Entrez Gene: GTSE1 (a.k.a. B99)
  Promoter: CMV
  Tag / fusion protein: HA (N terminal on backbone)
  Cloning method: Unknown
  Sequencing primers: 5′ CMV Forward
Terms and licenses: Academic/Nonprofit Terms; Industry Terms: Not Available to Industry
Depositor comments: Please visit https://doi.org/10.1101/2024.06.26.600797 for bioRxiv preprint.
How to cite: pcDNA3.1-HA-GTSE1-S599A was a gift from Michele Pagano (Addgene plasmid # 224731 ; http://n2t.net/addgene:224731 ; RRID:Addgene_224731)
