[The description below was written by a language model from this plasmid's Addgene catalogue record and pLannotate feature annotations shown in this document.]
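Description:
pcDNA3.1-HA-GTSE1-S599A is a mammalian expression plasmid of about 7.6 kb, built on the pcDNA3.1 backbone, that produces human GTSE1 (also known as B99) carrying a serine-to-alanine substitution at residue 599. It is propagated in E. coli through a high-copy ColE1/pUC-type origin and selected with ampicillin via the β-lactamase gene and its own promoter. An f1 origin is also present and could support single-stranded DNA production. For selection in mammalian cells, the backbone carries a neomycin/kanamycin phosphotransferase gene driven by the SV40 enhancer/early promoter and terminated by an SV40 polyadenylation signal, which allows G418 selection of stable transfectants.

The expression cassette consists of the human cytomegalovirus immediate-early enhancer and promoter, followed by the GTSE1 coding sequence of roughly 2.2 kb and the bovine growth hormone polyadenylation signal. Flanking T7 and SP6 promoters, typical of this backbone, permit in vitro transcription or serve as sequencing sites. The catalogue entry lists an N-terminal HA epitope tag supplied by the backbone. The automated annotation does not call it as a separate feature, though there is unannotated space between the T7 promoter and the start of the GTSE1 open reading frame where it would sit. Short hits to HIV-1 LTR, ble, lacI and bom are fragments and are probably backbone remnants or annotation artefacts rather than functional parts.

Replacing serine with alanine removes a potential phosphorylation site. The associated publication concerns stabilisation of GTSE1 by cyclin D1-CDK4/6-mediated phosphorylation, so the construct probably serves as a non-phosphorylatable mutant for comparison with wild-type HA-GTSE1 in transfected cells, with the HA tag used for detection or immunoprecipitation.
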