Features (pLannotate 1.2.2; 21 found; start..end, strand, type, name):
     28..80      -  misc_feature   bom (fragment): basis of mobility region from pBR322
    235..614     +  enhancer       CMV enhancer: human cytomegalovirus immediate early enhancer
    615..818     +  promoter       CMV promoter: human cytomegalovirus (CMV) immediate early promoter
    814..847     +  LTR            5' LTR (truncated) (fragment): truncated 5' long terminal repeat (LTR) from HIV-1
    863..881     +  promoter       T7 promoter: promoter for bacteriophage T7 RNA polymerase
   1000..3159    +  CDS            GTSE1: GTSE1_HUMAN - Experimental evidence at protein level: Swiss-Prot protein existence level 1. May be involved in p53-induced cell cycle arrest in G2/M phase by interfering with microtubule rearrangements that are required to enter mitosis. Overexpression delays G2/M phase progression. From Homo sapiens (Human).
   3190..3208    -  promoter       SP6 promoter: promoter for bacteriophage SP6 RNA polymerase
   3234..3458    +  polyA_signal   bGH poly(A) signal: bovine growth hormone polyadenylation signal
   3462..3483    +  promoter       SV40 promoter (fragment): SV40 enhancer and early promoter
   3504..3932    +  rep_origin     f1 ori (sequence partly withheld): f1 bacteriophage origin of replication; arrow indicates direction of (+) strand synthesis
   3946..4275    +  promoter       SV40 promoter: SV40 enhancer and early promoter
   4342..5133    +  CDS            neo: KKA2_KLEPN - Also known as kan, nptII. Experimental evidence at protein level: Swiss-Prot protein existence level 1. Resistance to kanamycin, neomycin, paromomycin, ribostamycin, butirosin and gentamicin B. From Klebsiella pneumoniae.
   5157..5315    +  CDS            ble (fragment): BLE_KLEPN - Experimental evidence at protein level: Swiss-Prot protein existence level 1. Binding protein with a strong affinity to the bleomycin family of antibiotics. Binds to CL990; an antimitotic-antibiotic compound. From Klebsiella pneumoniae.
   5310..5431    +  polyA_signal   SV40 poly(A) signal: SV40 polyadenylation signal
   5504..5520    -  protein_bind   lac operator: The lac repressor binds to the lac operator to inhibit transcription in E. coli. This inhibition can be relieved by adding lactose or isopropyl-β-D-thiogalactopyranoside (IPTG). lac repressor encoded by lacI
   5528..5558    -  promoter       lac promoter: promoter for the E. coli lac operon
   5573..5594    -  protein_bind   CAP binding site: CAP binding activates transcription in the presence of cAMP. E. coli catabolite activator protein
   5607..5699    -  CDS            lacI (fragment): lac repressor; lacI; The lac repressor binds to the lac operator to inhibit transcription in E. coli. This inhibition can be relieved by adding lactose or isopropyl-β-D-thiogalactopyranoside (IPTG).
   5882..6470    -  rep_origin     ori: high-copy-number ColE1/pMB1/pBR322/pUC origin of replication
   6641..7501    -  CDS            AmpR: β-lactamase; bla; confers resistance to ampicillin, carbenicillin, and related antibiotics
   7502..7606    -  promoter       AmpR promoter: bla
>Addgene plasmid #224731 | pcDNA3.1-HA-GTSE1-S599A | addgene full sequence | sequence record 448700 | Addgene NGS Result
GACGGATCGGGAGATCTCCCGATCCCCTATGGTGCACTCTCAGTACAATCTGCTCTGATGCCGCATAGTT
AAGCCAGTATCTGCTCCCTGCTTGTGTGTTGGAGGTCGCTGAGTAGTGCGCGAGCAAAATTTAAGCTACA
ACAAGGCAAGGCTTGACCGACAATTGCATGAAGAATCTGCTTAGGGTTAGGCGTTTTGCGCTGCTTCGCG
ATGTACGGGCCAGATATACGCGTTGACATTGATTATTGACTAGTTATTAATAGTAATCAATTACGGGGTC
ATTAGTTCATAGCCCATATATGGAGTTCCGCGTTACATAACTTACGGTAAATGGCCCGCCTGGCTGACCG
CCCAACGACCCCCGCCCATTGACGTCAATAATGACGTATGTTCCCATAGTAACGCCAATAGGGACTTTCC
ATTGACGTCAATGGGTGGAGTATTTACGGTAAACTGCCCACTTGGCAGTACATCAAGTGTATCATATGCC
AAGTACGCCCCCTATTGACGTCAATGACGGTAAATGGCCCGCCTGGCATTATGCCCAGTACATGACCTTA
TGGGACTTTCCTACTTGGCAGTACATCTACGTATTAGTCATCGCTATTACCATGGTGATGCGGTTTTGGC
AGTACATCAATGGGCGTGGATAGCGGTTTGACTCACGGGGATTTCCAAGTCTCCACCCCATTGACGTCAA
TGGGAGTTTGTTTTGGCACCAAAATCAACGGGACTTTCCAAAATGTCGTAACAACTCCGCCCCATTGACG
CAAATGGGCGGTAGGCGTGTACGGTGGGAGGTCTATATAAGCAGAGCTCTCTGGCTAACTAGAGAACCCA
CTGCTTACTGGCTTATCGAAATTAATACGACTCACTATAGGGAGACCCAAGCTTACCATGGCCTACCCCT
ACGACGTGCCCGACTACGCCTCCCTCGGATCCATGGAAGGAGGCGGCGGCCGCGATGAGCCTTCAGCCTG
CCGGGCAGGGGACGTGAACATGGATGACCCTAAGAAGGAAGACATTCTTCTTTTGGCCGATGAAAAATTT
GACTTCGATCTTTCATTGTCTTCTTCGAGTGCAAATGAAGATGATGAAGTCTTCTTCGGACCCTTTGGAC
ATAAAGAAAGATGTATTGCTGCCAGCTTGGAATTAAATAATCCGGTTCCCGAACAGCCTCCGTTGCCCAC
ATCTGAGAGTCCCTTTGCCTGGAGCCCTCTGGCCGGGGAGAAGTTCGTGGAGGTGTACAAAGAAGCTCAC
TTACTGGCTTTACACATTGAGAGCAGCAGCCGGAACCAGGCAGCCCAAGCTGCCAAGCCTGAAGACCCTC
GGAGCCAGGGCGTGGAAAGATTCATACAGGAGTCAAAATTAAAAATAAACCTCTTTGAGAAAGAAAAGGA
AATGAAGAAAAGCCCCACGTCTCTTAAAAGGGAGACATACTACCTGTCAGACAGCCCCTTGCTGGGGCCC
CCTGTGGGTGAGCCTCGGCTCTTGGCCTCCTCCCCGGCCCTGCCCAGCTCTGGTGCCCAGGCCCGCCTCA
CCCGGGCGCCGGGGCCTCCGCACTCTGCTCATGCTTTGCCCAGGGAATCATGCACTGCTCATGCTGCAAG
TCAGGCAGCGACTCAGAGGAAGCCCGGGACCAAATTGCTGCTGCCTCGAGCGGCCTCTGTTAGAGGAAGA
AGCATCCCTGGGGCTGCGGAGAAGCCCAAGAAAGAGATTCCAGCTAGTCCTTCCAGGACAAAAATCCCAG
CTGAGAAGGAATCCCACCGGGATGTTCTCCCTGACAAACCTGCCCCGGGTGCTGTCAATGTGCCGGCCGC
CGGAAGCCACTTGGGCCAGGGCAAGCGGGCGATCCCTGTTCCAAACAAGTTGGGGCTGAAGAAGACCCTG
TTAAAAGCACCCGGCTCTACCAGCAATCTCGCAAGGAAGTCCTCCTCGGGGCCTGTTTGGAGCGGGGCAT
CCAGTGCGTGCACATCCCCAGCAGTGGGCAAAGCTAAATCAAGTGAATTTGCAAGTATTCCTGCAAATAG
CTCCCGGCCTCTGTCAAACATCAGCAAGTCAGGCAGAATGGGACCCGCCATGCTGCGGCCAGCTCTGCCT
GCAGGCCCTGTGGGGGCATCCTCCTGGCAGGCCAAGCGGGTCGATGTTTCTGAGCTGGCAGCGGAGCAGC
TCACGGCACCCCCCTCAGCATCCCCCACCCAACCCCAGACTCCGGAAGGTGGCGGCCAGTGGCTGAACTC
CAGTTGCGCTTGGTCAGAATCTTCTCAATTGAATAAGACTAGAAGTATCAGACGGCGAGATTCCTGTCTA
AATTCCAAGACAAAGGTTATGCCTACTCCTACAAATCAATTTAAAATTCCTAAGTTTTCTATTGGTGACT
CCCCGGACAGCTCAACACCAAAGCTTTCGCGGGCACAGCGGCCGCAGTCGTGCACGTCAGTTGGCAGGGT
CACTGTCCACAGCACCCCGGTTAGACGCTCATCTGGGCCAGCACCACAAAGCCTGCTGAGCGCATGGCGT
GTGTCAGCCTTGCCCACACCCGCCAGCCGGCGCTGCTCTGGCCTTCCACCGATGACCCCCAAAACGATGC
CCAGGGCCGTGGGCTCTCCCCTGTGTGTGCCAGCTCGGAGACGTTCCTCTGAGCCCCGCAAGAACTCTGC
AATGAGAACTGAACCAACAAGGGAGAGCAACAGAAAGACAGATTCCAGGCTGGTGGATGTGTCCCCTGAC
AGGGGTGCTCCTCCTTCCCGTGTGCCTCAGGCACTTAACTTTTCTCCAGAGGAAAGCGATTCTACTTTCT
CCAAAAGTACTGCCACAGAAGTAGCTCGGGAGGAAGCCAAGCCGGGTGGAGATGCAGCCCCTAGTGAGGC
TCTTCTTGTAGATATCAAACTGGAACCACTCGCGGTCACTCCAGATGCTGCAAGCCAGCCCCTCATTGAC
CTTCCTCTCATCGACTTCTGCGATACCCCAGAAGCACACGTGGCTGTAGGATCTGAAAGCAGGCCTCTGA
TCGACCTCATGACAAACACTCCAGACATGAATAAAAATGTGGCCAAACCTTCACCGGTGGTGGGACAGCT
CATAGACCTGAGCTCCCCTCTGATCCAGCTGAGCCCTGAGGCTGACAAGGAGAACGTGGATTCCCCACTC
CTCAAGTTCTAAGTCGAGCATGCATCTAGAGGGCCCTATTCTATAGTGTCACCTAAATGCTAGAGCTCGC
TGATCAGCCTCGACTGTGCCTTCTAGTTGCCAGCCATCTGTTGTTTGCCCCTCCCCCGTGCCTTCCTTGA
CCCTGGAAGGTGCCACTCCCACTGTCCTTTCCTAATAAAATGAGGAAATTGCATCGCATTGTCTGAGTAG
GTGTCATTCTATTCTGGGGGGTGGGGTGGGGCAGGACAGCAAGGGGGAGGATTGGGAAGACAATAGCAGG
CATGCTGGGGATGCGGTGGGCTCTATGGCTTCTGAGGCGGAAAGAACCAGCTGGGGCTCTAGGGGGTATC
CCC
[124 nt withheld, positions 3504-3627]
C
[91 nt withheld, positions 3629-3719]
A
[49 nt withheld, positions 3721-3769]
CCTTTGACGTTGGAGTCCACGTTCTTT
[37 nt withheld, positions 3797-3833]
ACCCTATCTCGGTCTATTCTTTTGATTTATAAGGGATTTTGCCGATTTCGGCCTATTGGTTAAAAAATGA
GCTGATTTAACAAAAATTTAACGCGAATTAATTCTGTGGAATGTGTGTCAGTTAGGGTGTGGAAAGTCCC
CAGGCTCCCCAGCAGGCAGAAGTATGCAAAGCATGCATCTCAATTAGTCAGCAACCAGGTGTGGAAAGTC
CCCAGGCTCCCCAGCAGGCAGAAGTATGCAAAGCATGCATCTCAATTAGTCAGCAACCATAGTCCCGCCC
CTAACTCCGCCCATCCCGCCCCTAACTCCGCCCAGTTCCGCCCATTCTCCGCCCCATGGCTGACTAATTT
TTTTTATTTATGCAGAGGCCGAGGCCGCCTCTGCCTCTGAGCTATTCCAGAAGTAGTGAGGAGGCTTTTT
TGGAGGCCTAGGCTTTTGCAAAAAGCTCCCGGGAGCTTGTATATCCATTTTCGGATCTGATCAAGAGACA
GGATGAGGATCGTTTCGCATGATTGAACAAGATGGATTGCACGCAGGTTCTCCGGCCGCTTGGGTGGAGA
GGCTATTCGGCTATGACTGGGCACAACAGACAATCGGCTGCTCTGATGCCGCCGTGTTCCGGCTGTCAGC
GCAGGGGCGCCCGGTTCTTTTTGTCAAGACCGACCTGTCCGGTGCCCTGAATGAACTGCAGGACGAGGCA
GCGCGGCTATCGTGGCTGGCCACGACGGGCGTTCCTTGCGCAGCTGTGCTCGACGTTGTCACTGAAGCGG
GAAGGGACTGGCTGCTATTGGGCGAAGTGCCGGGGCAGGATCTCCTGTCATCTCACCTTGCTCCTGCCGA
GAAAGTATCCATCATGGCTGATGCAATGCGGCGGCTGCATACGCTTGATCCGGCTACCTGCCCATTCGAC
CACCAAGCGAAACATCGCATCGAGCGAGCACGTACTCGGATGGAAGCCGGTCTTGTCGATCAGGATGATC
TGGACGAAGAGCATCAGGGGCTCGCGCCAGCCGAACTGTTCGCCAGGCTCAAGGCGCGCATGCCCGACGG
CGAGGATCTCGTCGTGACCCATGGCGATGCCTGCTTGCCGAATATCATGGTGGAAAATGGCCGCTTTTCT
GGATTCATCGACTGTGGCCGGCTGGGTGTGGCGGACCGCTATCAGGACATAGCGTTGGCTACCCGTGATA
TTGCTGAAGAGCTTGGCGGCGAATGGGCTGACCGCTTCCTCGTGCTTTACGGTATCGCCGCTCCCGATTC
GCAGCGCATCGCCTTCTATCGCCTTCTTGACGAGTTCTTCTGAGCGGGACTCTGGGGTTCGAAATGACCG
ACCAAGCGACGCCCAACCTGCCATCACGAGATTTCGATTCCACCGCCGCCTTCTATGAAAGGTTGGGCTT
CGGAATCGTTTTCCGGGACGCCGGCTGGATGATCCTCCAGCGCGGGGATCTCATGCTGGAGTTCTTCGCC
CACCCCAACTTGTTTATTGCAGCTTATAATGGTTACAAATAAAGCAATAGCATCACAAATTTCACAAATA
AAGCATTTTTTTCACTGCATTCTAGTTGTGGTTTGTCCAAACTCATCAATGTATCTTATCATGTCTGTAT
ACCGTCGACCTCTAGCTAGAGCTTGGCGTAATCATGGTCATAGCTGTTTCCTGTGTGAAATTGTTATCCG
CTCACAATTCCACACAACATACGAGCCGGAAGCATAAAGTGTAAAGCCTGGGGTGCCTAATGAGTGAGCT
AACTCACATTAATTGCGTTGCGCTCACTGCCCGCTTTCCAGTCGGGAAACCTGTCGTGCCAGCTGCATTA
ATGAATCGGCCAACGCGCGGGGAGAGGCGGTTTGCGTATTGGGCGCTCTTCCGCTTCCTCGCTCACTGAC
TCGCTGCGCTCGGTCGTTCGGCTGCGGCGAGCGGTATCAGCTCACTCAAAGGCGGTAATACGGTTATCCA
CAGAATCAGGGGATAACGCAGGAAAGAACATGTGAGCAAAAGGCCAGCAAAAGGCCAGGAACCGTAAAAA
GGCCGCGTTGCTGGCGTTTTTCCATAGGCTCCGCCCCCCTGACGAGCATCACAAAAATCGACGCTCAAGT
CAGAGGTGGCGAAACCCGACAGGACTATAAAGATACCAGGCGTTTCCCCCTGGAAGCTCCCTCGTGCGCT
CTCCTGTTCCGACCCTGCCGCTTACCGGATACCTGTCCGCCTTTCTCCCTTCGGGAAGCGTGGCGCTTTC
TCATAGCTCACGCTGTAGGTATCTCAGTTCGGTGTAGGTCGTTCGCTCCAAGCTGGGCTGTGTGCACGAA
CCCCCCGTTCAGCCCGACCGCTGCGCCTTATCCGGTAACTATCGTCTTGAGTCCAACCCGGTAAGACACG
ACTTATCGCCACTGGCAGCAGCCACTGGTAACAGGATTAGCAGAGCGAGGTATGTAGGCGGTGCTACAGA
GTTCTTGAAGTGGTGGCCTAACTACGGCTACACTAGAAGAACAGTATTTGGTATCTGCGCTCTGCTGAAG
CCAGTTACCTTCGGAAAAAGAGTTGGTAGCTCTTGATCCGGCAAACAAACCACCGCTGGTAGCGGTGGTT
TTTTTGTTTGCAAGCAGCAGATTACGCGCAGAAAAAAAGGATCTCAAGAAGATCCTTTGATCTTTTCTAC
GGGGTCTGACGCTCAGTGGAACGAAAACTCACGTTAAGGGATTTTGGTCATGAGATTATCAAAAAGGATC
TTCACCTAGATCCTTTTAAATTAAAAATGAAGTTTTAAATCAATCTAAAGTATATATGAGTAAACTTGGT
CTGACAGTTACCAATGCTTAATCAGTGAGGCACCTATCTCAGCGATCTGTCTATTTCGTTCATCCATAGT
TGCCTGACTCCCCGTCGTGTAGATAACTACGATACGGGAGGGCTTACCATCTGGCCCCAGTGCTGCAATG
ATACCGCGAGACCCACGCTCACCGGCTCCAGATTTATCAGCAATAAACCAGCCAGCCGGAAGGGCCGAGC
GCAGAAGTGGTCCTGCAACTTTATCCGCCTCCATCCAGTCTATTAATTGTTGCCGGGAAGCTAGAGTAAG
TAGTTCGCCAGTTAATAGTTTGCGCAACGTTGTTGCCATTGCTACAGGCATCGTGGTGTCACGCTCGTCG
TTTGGTATGGCTTCATTCAGCTCCGGTTCCCAACGATCAAGGCGAGTTACATGATCCCCCATGTTGTGCA
AAAAAGCGGTTAGCTCCTTCGGTCCTCCGATCGTTGTCAGAAGTAAGTTGGCCGCAGTGTTATCACTCAT
GGTTATGGCAGCACTGCATAATTCTCTTACTGTCATGCCATCCGTAAGATGCTTTTCTGTGACTGGTGAG
TACTCAACCAAGTCATTCTGAGAATAGTGTATGCGGCGACCGAGTTGCTCTTGCCCGGCGTCAATACGGG
ATAATACCGCGCCACATAGCAGAACTTTAAAAGTGCTCATCATTGGAAAACGTTCTTCGGGGCGAAAACT
CTCAAGGATCTTACCGCTGTTGAGATCCAGTTCGATGTAACCCACTCGTGCACCCAACTGATCTTCAGCA
TCTTTTACTTTCACCAGCGTTTCTGGGTGAGCAAAAACAGGAAGGCAAAATGCCGCAAAAAAGGGAATAA
GGGCGACACGGAAATGTTGAATACTCATACTCTTCCTTTTTCAATATTATTGAAGCATTTATCAGGGTTA
TTGTCTCATGAGCGGATACATATTTGAATGTATTTAGAAAAATAAACAAATAGGGGTTCCGCGCACATTT
CCCCGAAAAGTGCCACCTGACGTC
